Addgene plasmid #72666: pKLV2.2-h7SKgRNA5(SapI)-hU6gRNA5(BbsI)-PGKpuroBFP-W
Purpose: Lentiviral dual CRISPR gRNA expression vector (human 7SK and human U6 promoters)
Depositing lab: Kosuke Yusa. Depositing organization: Wellcome Sanger Institute. Publication: A CRISPR Dropout Screen Identifies Genetic Vulnerabilities and Therapeutic Targets in Acute Myeloid Leukemia. Tzelepis K, Koike-Yusa H, De Braekeleer E, Li Y, Metzakopian E, Dovey OM, Mupo A, Grinkevich V, Li M, Mazan M, Gozdecka M, Ohnishi S, Cooper J, Patel M, McKerrell T, Chen B, Domingues AF, Gallipoli P, Teichmann S, Ponstingl H, McDermott U, Saez-Rodriguez J, Huntly BJ, Iorio F, Pina C, Vassiliou GS, Yusa K. Cell Rep. 2016 Oct 18;17(4):1193-1205. doi: 10.1016/j.celrep.2016.09.079. PubMed 27760321.
Backbone
  Vector backbone: pKLV2 lentiviral vector
  Backbone size w/o insert (bp): 5783
  Total vector size (bp): 9030
  Vector type: Mammalian Expression, Lentiviral, CRISPR
  Selectable markers: Puromycin
Growth in bacteria
  Bacterial resistance: Ampicillin, 100 μg/mL
  Growth temperature: 37°C
  Growth strain: NEB Stable
  Copy number: High Copy
Gene/Insert
  Gene/Insert name: h7SKgRNA cassette, hU6gRNA cassette, PGKpuroBFP cassette, WPRE
  Species: Synthetic
  Insert size (bp): 3280
  Cloning method: Restriction Enzyme; 5′ cloning site MluI (not destroyed); 3′ cloning site KpnI (not destroyed)
  Sequencing primers: 5′ CATAATAGCAACAGACATAC
Terms and licenses: Academic/Nonprofit Terms; Industry Terms: Not Available to Industry
How to cite: pKLV2.2-h7SKgRNA5(SapI)-hU6gRNA5(BbsI)-PGKpuroBFP-W was a gift from Kosuke Yusa (Addgene plasmid # 72666 ; http://n2t.net/addgene:72666 ; RRID:Addgene_72666)
