[The description below was written by a language model from this plasmid's Addgene catalogue record and pLannotate feature annotations shown in this document.]
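Description:
pKLV2.2-h7SKgRNA5(SapI)-hU6gRNA5(BbsI)-PGKpuroBFP-W is a 9,030 bp lentiviral vector on the pKLV2 backbone, designed to express two CRISPR guide RNAs from a single provirus in mammalian cells. It is propagated in E. coli as a high-copy plasmid using a ColE1/pUC-type origin and ampicillin resistance (AmpR). An f1 origin and residual lacZα/lac promoter elements remain from the cloning backbone. The viral portion is an HIV-1-derived transfer vector. A CMV enhancer/promoter fused to a truncated 5' LTR drives genomic RNA production in packaging cells. This is followed by the Ψ packaging signal with a gag fragment, the RRE for Rev-dependent nuclear export, and the cPPT/CTS. A truncated 3' LTR and a bGH polyadenylation signal close the unit.

The roughly 3.3 kb payload lies between MluI and KpnI sites and holds two RNA polymerase III guide cassettes in tandem. According to the record, the first is driven by the human 7SK promoter and takes its spacer through SapI sites. The second is driven by the human U6 promoter and takes its spacer through BbsI sites. The feature table annotates the U6 promoter and two Streptococcus pyogenes Cas9 scaffold (tracrRNA-derived) segments, but the 7SK promoter was not detected by the automated annotation. Downstream, a mouse PGK promoter drives puromycin N-acetyltransferase followed by TagBFP. The name and layout suggest these are co-expressed from one transcript, though the linking element is not annotated. A WPRE enhances transcript expression. Transduced cells can thus be selected with puromycin or tracked by blue fluorescence. No Cas9 is annotated in the vector, so it presumably has to be supplied separately. The vector suits paired-guide applications such as simultaneous targeting of two loci, and it comes from work on CRISPR dropout screening in acute myeloid leukemia.
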