Features (pLannotate 1.2.2; 29 found; start..end, strand, type, name):
     30..458     -  rep_origin     f1 ori (sequence partly withheld): f1 bacteriophage origin of replication; arrow indicates direction of (+) strand synthesis
    463..618     -  CDS            lacZα (fragment): LacZα fragment of β-galactosidase; lacZ fragment
    626..644     +  promoter       T7 promoter: promoter for bacteriophage T7 RNA polymerase
    658..958     +  enhancer       CMV enhancer: human cytomegalovirus immediate early enhancer
    959..1158    +  promoter       CMV promoter: human cytomegalovirus (CMV) immediate early promoter
   1176..1356    +  LTR            5' LTR (truncated): truncated 5' long terminal repeat (LTR) from HIV-1
   1403..1528    +  misc_feature   HIV-1 Ψ: packaging signal of human immunodeficiency virus type 1
   1512..1850    +  CDS            HIV-1 gag (fragment): gag protein from human immunodeficiency virus 1; gag
   2027..2260    +  misc_feature   RRE: The Rev response element (RRE) of HIV-1 allows for Rev-dependent mRNA export from the nucleus to the cytoplasm.
   2637..2737    +  CDS            Rev (fragment): human immunodeficiency virus 1 (HIV-1) Rev protein; rev; enhances nuclear export of unspliced and incompletely spliced viral mRNAs
   2787..2904    +  misc_feature   cPPT/CTS: central polypurine tract and central termination sequence of HIV-1
   3243..3310    +  misc_RNA       tracrRNA (fragment): trans-activating CRISPR RNA for the Streptococcus pyogenes CRISPR/Cas9 system
   3361..3601    +  promoter       U6 promoter: RNA polymerase III promoter for human U6 snRNA
   3646..3713    +  misc_RNA       tracrRNA (fragment): trans-activating CRISPR RNA for the Streptococcus pyogenes CRISPR/Cas9 system
   3736..4235    +  promoter       PGK promoter: mouse phosphoglycerate kinase 1 promoter
   4275..4871    +  CDS            PuroR (fragment): puromycin N-acetyltransferase; pac from Streptomyces; confers resistance to puromycin
   4944..5642    +  CDS            TagBFP: TagBFP is a basic (constitutively fluorescent) blue fluorescent protein published in 2008, derived from Entacmaea quadricolor. It is reported to be a very rapidly-maturing monomer with very low acid sensitivity.
   5654..6240    +  misc_feature   WPRE: woodchuck hepatitis virus posttranscriptional regulatory element
   6234..6380    +  CDS            nef (fragment): NEF_HV1LA - Experimental evidence at protein level: Swiss-Prot protein existence level 1. Extracellular Nef protein targets CD4(+) T-lymphocytes for apoptosis by interacting with CXCR4 surface receptors. From Human immunodeficiency virus type 1 group M subtype B (isolate Lai) (HIV-1).
   6388..6566    +  LTR            5' LTR (truncated): truncated 5' long terminal repeat (LTR) from HIV-1
   6592..6703    +  polyA_signal   bGH poly(A) signal: bovine growth hormone polyadenylation signal
   6842..6860    -  promoter       T3 promoter: promoter for bacteriophage T3 RNA polymerase
   6905..6921    -  protein_bind   lac operator: The lac repressor binds to the lac operator to inhibit transcription in E. coli. This inhibition can be relieved by adding lactose or isopropyl-β-D-thiogalactopyranoside (IPTG). lac repressor encoded by lacI
   6929..6959    -  promoter       lac promoter: promoter for the E. coli lac operon
   6974..6995    -  protein_bind   CAP binding site: CAP binding activates transcription in the presence of cAMP. E. coli catabolite activator protein
   7008..7100    -  CDS            lacI (fragment): lac repressor; lacI; The lac repressor binds to the lac operator to inhibit transcription in E. coli. This inhibition can be relieved by adding lactose or isopropyl-β-D-thiogalactopyranoside (IPTG).
   7283..7871    -  rep_origin     ori: high-copy-number ColE1/pMB1/pBR322/pUC origin of replication
   8042..8902    -  CDS            AmpR: β-lactamase; bla; confers resistance to ampicillin, carbenicillin, and related antibiotics
   8903..9007    -  promoter       AmpR promoter: bla
>Addgene plasmid #72666 | pKLV2.2-h7SKgRNA5(SapI)-hU6gRNA5(BbsI)-PGKpuroBFP-W | addgene full sequence | sequence record 410404 | Addgene NGS Result
CTAAATTGTAAGCGTTAATATTTTGTTAAAATTCGCGTTAAATTTTTGTTAAATCAGCTCATTTTTTAAC
CAATAGGCCGAAATCGGCAAAATCCCTTATAAATCAAAAGAATAGACCGAGATAGGGT
[37 nt withheld, positions 129-165]
AAAGAACGTGGACTCCAACGTCAAAGG
[49 nt withheld, positions 193-241]
T
[91 nt withheld, positions 243-333]
G
[124 nt withheld, positions 335-458]
CCCATTCGCCATTCAGGCTGCGCAACTGTTGGGAAGGGCGATCGGTGCGGGCCTCTTCGCTATTACGCCA
GCTGGCGAAAGGGGGATGTGCTGCAAGGCGATTAAGTTGGGTAACGCCAGGGTTTTCCCAGTCACGACGT
TGTAAAACGACGGCCAGTGAGCGCGCGTAATACGACTCACTATAGGGCGAATTGACTAGTACATAACTTA
CGGTAAATGGCCCGCCTGGCTGACCGCCCAACGACCCCCGCCCATTGACGTCAATAATGACGTATGTTCC
CATAGTAACGCCAATAGGGACTTTCCATTGACGTCAATGGGTGGAGTATTTACGGTAAACTGCCCACTTG
GCAGTACATCAAGTGTATCATATGCCAAGTACGCCCCCTATTGACGTCAATGACGGTAAATGGCCCGCCT
GGCATTATGCCCAGTACATGACCTTATGGGACTTTCCTACTTGGCAGTACATCTACGTATTAGTCATCGC
TATTACCATGGTGATGCGGTTTTGGCAGTACATCAATGGGCGTGGATAGCGGTTTGACTCACGGGGATTT
CCAAGTCTCCACCCCATTGACGTCAATGGGAGTTTGTTTTGGCACCAAAATCAACGGGACTTTCCAAAAT
GTCGTAACAACTCCGCCCCATTGACGCAAATGGGCGGTAGGCGTGTACGGTGGGAGGTCTATATAAGCAG
CGCGTTTTGCCTGTACTGGGTCTCTCTGGTTAGACCAGATCTGAGCCTGGGAGCTCTCTGGCTAACTAGG
GAACCCACTGCTTAAGCCTCAATAAAGCTTGCCTTGAGTGCTTCAAGTAGTGTGTGCCCGTCTGTTGTGT
GACTCTGGTAACTAGAGATCCCTCAGACCCTTTTAGTCAGTGTGGAAAATCTCTAGCAGTGGCGCCCGAA
CAGGGACTTGAAAGCGAAAGGGAAACCAGAGGAGCTCTCTCGACGCAGGACTCGGCTTGCTGAAGCGCGC
ACGGCAAGAGGCGAGGGGCGGCGACTGGTGAGTACGCCAAAAATTTTGACTAGCGGAGGCTAGAAGGAGA
GAGATGGGTGCGAGAGCGTCAGTATTAAGCGGGGGAGAATTAGATCGCGATGGGAAAAAATTCGGTTAAG
GCCAGGGGGAAAGAAAAAATATAAATTAAAACATATAGTATGGGCAAGCAGGGAGCTAGAACGATTCGCA
GTTAATCCTGGCCTGTTAGAAACATCAGAAGGCTGTAGACAAATACTGGGACAGCTACAACCATCCCTTC
AGACAGGATCAGAAGAACTTAGATCATTATATAATACAGTAGCAACCCTCTATTGTGTGCATCAAAGGAT
AGAGATAAAAGACACCAAGGAAGCTTTAGACAAGATAGAGGAACAGCAAAACAAAAGTAAGACCACCGCA
CAGCAAGCGGCCGGCCGCGCTGATCTTCAGACCTGGAGGAGGAGATATGAGGGACAATTGGAGAAGTGAA
TTATATAAATATAAAGTAGTAAAAATTGAACCATTAGGAGTAGCACCCACCAAGGCAAAGAGAAGAGTGG
TGCAGAGAGAAAAAAGAGCAGTGGGAATAGGAGCTTTGTTCCTTGGGTTCTTGGGAGCAGCAGGAAGCAC
TATGGGCGCAGCGTCAATGACGCTGACGGTACAGGCCAGACAATTATTGTCTGGTATAGTGCAGCAGCAG
AACAATTTGCTGAGGGCTATTGAGGCGCAACAGCATCTGTTGCAACTCACAGTCTGGGGCATCAAGCAGC
TCCAGGCAAGAATCCTGGCTGTGGAAAGATACCTAAAGGATCAACAGCTCCTGGGGATTTGGGGTTGCTC
TGGAAAACTCATTTGCACCACTGCTGTGCCTTGGAATGCTAGTTGGAGTAATAAATCTCTGGAACAGATT
TGGAATCACACGACCTGGATGGAGTGGGACAGAGAAATTAACAATTACACAAGCTTAATACACTCCTTAA
TTGAAGAATCGCAAAACCAGCAAGAAAAGAATGAACAAGAATTATTGGAATTAGATAAATGGGCAAGTTT
GTGGAATTGGTTTAACATAACAAATTGGCTGTGGTATATAAAATTATTCATAATGATAGTAGGAGGCTTG
GTAGGTTTAAGAATAGTTTTTGCTGTACTTTCTATAGTGAATAGAGTTAGGCAGGGATATTCACCATTAT
CGTTTCAGACCCACCTCCCAACCCCGAGGGGACCCGACAGGCCCGAAGGAATAGAAGAAGAAGGTGGAGA
GAGAGACAGAGACAGATCCATTCGATTAGTGAACGGATCGGCACTGCGTGCGCCAATTCTGCAGACAAAT
GGCAGTATTCATCCACAATTTTAAAAGAAAAGGGGGGATTGGGGGGTACAGTGCAGGGGAAAGAATAGTA
GACATAATAGCAACAGACATACAAACTAAAGAATTACAAAAACAAATTACAAAAATTCAAAATTTTCGGG
TTTATTACAGGGACAGCAGAGATCCAGTTTGGTTAGTACCGGGCCCTACGCGTCTGCAGTATTTAGCATG
CCCCACCCATCTGCAAGGCATTCTGGATAGTGTCAAAACAGCCGGAAATCAAGTCCGTTTATCTCAAACT
TTAGCATTTTGGGAATAAATGATATTTGCTATGCTGGTTAAATTAGATTTTAGTTAAATTTCCTGCTGAA
GCTCTAGTACGATAAGCAACTTGACCTAAGTGTAAAGTTGAGACTTCCTTCAGGTTTATATAGCTTGTGC
GCCGCTTGGGTACCTCGGAAGAGCGATCGCTCTTCGGTTTAAGAGCTATGCTGGAAACAGCATAGCAAGT
TTAAATAAGGCTAGTCCGTTATCAACTTGAAAAAGTGGCACCGAGTCGGTGCTTTTTTTAGCCGAACTGT
TTCACACTCACGCGTCCAAGGTCGGGCAGGAAGAGGGCCTATTTCCCATGATTCCTTCATATTTGCATAT
ACGATACAAGGCTGTTAGAGAGATAATTAGAATTAATTTGACTGTAAACACAAAGATATTAGTACAAAAT
ACGTGACGTAGAAAGTAATAATTTCTTGGGTAGTTTGCAGTTTTAAAATTATGTTTTAAAATGGACTATC
ATATGCTTACCGTAACTTGAAAGTATTTCGATTTCTTGGCTTTATATATCTTGTGGAAAGGACGAAACAC
CGGGTCTTCGAGAAGACACGTTTAAGAGCTATGCTGGAAACAGCATAGCAAGTTTAAATAAGGCTAGTCC
GTTATCAACTTGAAAAAGTGGCACCGAGTCGGTGCTTTTTTTGGATCCAATTCTACCGGGTAGGGGAGGC
GCTTTTCCCAAGGCAGTCTGGAGCATGCGCTTTAGCAGCCCCGCTGGGCACTTGGCGCTACACAAGTGGC
CTCTGGCCTCGCACACATTCCACATCCACCGGTAGGCGCCAACCGGCTCCGTTCTTTGGTGGCCCCTTCG
CGCCACCTTCTACTCCTCCCCTAGTCAGGAAGTTCCCCCCCGCCCCGCAGCTCGCGTCGTGCAGGACGTG
ACAAATGGAAGTAGCACGTCTCACTAGTCTCGTGCAGATGGACAGCACCGCTGAGCAATGGAAGCGGGTA
GGCCTTTGGGGCAGCGGCCAATAGCAGCTTTGCTCCTTCGCTTTCTGGGCTCAGAGGCTGGGAAGGGGTG
GGTCCGGGGGCGGGCTCAGGGGCGGGCTCAGGGGCGGGGCGGGCGCCCGAAGGTCCTCCGGAGGCCCGGC
ATTCTGCACGCTTCAAAAGCGCACGTCTGCCGCGCTGTTCTCCTCTTCCTCATCTCCGGGCCTTTCGACC
TGCATCCATCTAGATCTCGAGCAGCTGAAGCTTACCATGACCGAGTACAAGCCCACGGTGCGCCTCGCCA
CCCGCGACGACGTCCCCAGGGCCGTACGCACCCTCGCCGCCGCGTTCGCCGACTACCCCGCCACGCGCCA
CACCGTCGATCCGGACCGCCACATCGAGCGGGTCACCGAGCTGCAAGAACTCTTCCTCACGCGCGTCGGG
CTCGACATCGGCAAGGTGTGGGTCGCGGACGACGGCGCCGCGGTGGCGGTCTGGACCACGCCGGAGAGCG
TCGAAGCGGGGGCGGTGTTCGCCGAGATCGGCCCGCGCATGGCCGAGTTGAGCGGTTCCCGGCTGGCCGC
GCAGCAACAGATGGAAGGCCTCCTGGCGCCGCACCGGCCCAAGGAGCCCGCGTGGTTCCTGGCCACCGTC
GGCGTCTCGCCCGACCACCAGGGCAAGGGTCTGGGCAGCGCCGTCGTGCTCCCCGGAGTGGAGGCGGCCG
AGCGCGCCGGGGTGCCCGCCTTCCTGGAGACCTCCGCGCCCCGCAACCTCCCCTTCTACGAGCGGCTCGG
CTTCACCGTCACCGCCGACGTCGAGGTGCCCGAAGGACCGCGCACCTGGTGCATGACCCGCAAGCCCGGT
GCCGGCGGCGGGTCCGGAGGAGAGGGCAGAGGAAGTCTCCTAACATGCGGTGACGTGGAGGAGAATCCTG
GCCCAATGAGCGAGCTGATTAAGGAGAACATGCACATGAAGCTGTACATGGAGGGCACCGTGGACAACCA
TCACTTCAAGTGCACATCCGAGGGCGAAGGCAAGCCCTACGAGGGCACCCAGACCATGAGAATCAAGGTG
GTCGAGGGCGGCCCTCTCCCCTTCGCCTTCGACATCCTGGCTACTAGCTTCCTCTACGGCAGCAAGACCT
TCATCAACCACACCCAGGGCATCCCCGACTTCTTCAAGCAGTCCTTCCCTGAGGGCTTCACATGGGAGAG
AGTCACCACATACGAGGACGGGGGCGTGCTGACCGCTACCCAGGACACCAGCCTCCAGGACGGCTGCCTC
ATCTACAACGTCAAGATCAGAGGGGTGAACTTCACATCCAACGGCCCTGTGATGCAGAAGAAAACACTCG
GCTGGGAGGCCTTCACCGAGACGCTGTACCCCGCTGACGGCGGCCTGGAAGGCAGAAACGACATGGCCCT
GAAGCTCGTGGGCGGGAGCCATCTGATCGCAAACATCAAGACCACATATAGATCCAAGAAACCCGCTAAG
AACCTCAAGATGCCTGGCGTCTACTATGTGGACTACAGACTGGAAAGAATCAAGGAGGCCAACAACGAGA
CCTACGTCGAGCAGCACGAGGTGGCAGTGGCCAGATACTGCGACCTCCCTAGCAAACTGGGGCACAAGCT
TAATTGAGCGGCCGCTCAACCTCTGGATTACAAAATTTGTGAAAGATTGACTGGTATTCTTAACTATGTT
GCTCCTTTTACGCTATGTGGATACGCTGCTTTAATGCCTTTGTATCATGCTATTGCTTCCCGTATGGCTT
TCATTTTCTCCTCCTTGTATAAATCCTGGTTGCTGTCTCTTTATGAGGAGTTGTGGCCCGTTGTCAGGCA
ACGTGGCGTGGTGTGCACTGTGTTTGCTGACGCAACCCCCACTGGTTGGGGCATTGCCACCACCTGTCAG
CTCCTTTCCGGGACTTTCGCTTTCCCCCTCCCTATTGCCACGGCGGAACTCATCGCCGCCTGCCTTGCCC
GCTGCTGGACAGGGGCTCGGCTGTTGGGCACTGACAATTCCGTGGTGTTGTCGGGGAAATCATCGTCCTT
TCCTTGGCTGCTCGCCTGTGTTGCCACCTGGATTCTGCGCGGGACGTCCTTCTGCTACGTCCCTTCGGCC
CTCAATCCAGCGGACCTTCCTTCCCGCGGCCTGCTGCCGGCTCTGCGGCCTCTTCCGCGTCTACGCCTTC
GCCCTCAGACGAGTCGGATCTCCCTTTGGGCCGCCTCCCCGCAGGTACCTTTAAGACCAATGACTTACAA
GGCAGCTGTAGATCTTAGCCACTTTTTAAAAGAAAAGGGGGGACTGGAAGGGCTAATTCACTCCCAAAGA
AGTCAAGATCTGCTTTTTGCCTGTACTGGGTCTCTCTGGTTAGACCAGAGTCTCTCTGGTTAGACCAGAT
CTGAGCCTGGGAGCTCTCTGGCTAACTAGGGAACCCACTGCTTAAGCCTCAATAAAGCTTGCCTTGAGTG
CTTCAAGTAGTGTGTGCCCGTCTGTTGTGTGACTCTGGTAACTAGAGATCCCTCAGACCCTTTTAGTCAG
TGTGGAAAATCTCTAGCAGTTTAAACCCGCTGATCAGCCTCGACTGTGCCTTCTAGTTGCCAGCCATCTG
TTGTTTGCCCCTCCCCCGTGCCTTCCTTGACCCTGGAAGGTGCCACTCCCACTGTCCTTTCCTAATAAAA
TGAGGAAATTGCATCGCATTGTCTGAGTAGGTGTCATTCTATTCTGGGGGGTGGGGTGGGGCAGGACAGC
AAGGGGGAGGATTGGGAAGTCAATAGCAGGCATGCTGGGGATGCGGTGGGCTCTATGGGCGGCCGTTAAT
TAAGCTTTTGTTCCCTTTAGTGAGGGTTAATTGCGCGCTTGGCGTAATCATGGTCATAGCTGTTTCCTGT
GTGAAATTGTTATCCGCTCACAATTCCACACAACATACGAGCCGGGAGCATAAAGTGTAAAGCCTGGGGT
GCCTAATGAGTGAGCTAACTCACATTAATTGCGTTGCGCTCACTGCCCGCTTTCCAGTCGGGAAACCTGT
CGTGCCAGCTGCATTAATGAATCGGCCAACGCGCGGGGAGAGGCGGTTTGCGTATTGGGCGCTGTTCCGC
TTCCTCGCTCACTGACTCGCTGCGCTCGGTCGTTCGGCTGCGGCGAGCGGTATCAGCTCACTCAAAGGCG
GTAATACGGTTATCCACAGAATCAGGGGATAACGCAGGAAAGAACATGTGAGCAAAAGGCCAGCAAAAGG
CCAGGAACCGTAAAAAGGCCGCGTTGCTGGCGTTTTTCCATAGGCTCCGCCCCCCTGACGAGCATCACAA
AAATCGACGCTCAAGTCAGAGGTGGCGAAACCCGACAGGACTATAAAGATACCAGGCGTTTCCCCCTGGA
AGCTCCCTCGTGCGCTCTCCTGTTCCGACCCTGCCGCTTACCGGATACCTGTCCGCCTTTCTCCCTTCGG
GAAGCGTGGCGCTTTCTCATAGCTCACGCTGTAGGTATCTCAGTTCGGTGTAGGTCGTTCGCTCCAAGCT
GGGCTGTGTGCACGAACCCCCCGTTCAGCCCGACCGCTGCGCCTTATCCGGTAACTATCGTCTTGAGTCC
AACCCGGTAAGACACGACTTATCGCCACTGGCAGCAGCCACTGGTAACAGGATTAGCAGAGCGAGGTATG
TAGGCGGTGCTACAGAGTTCTTGAAGTGGTGGCCTAACTACGGCTACACTAGAAGAACAGTATTTGGTAT
CTGCGCTCTGCTGAAGCCAGTTACCTTCGGAAAAAGAGTTGGTAGCTCTTGATCCGGCAAACAAACCACC
GCTGGTAGCGGTGGTTTTTTTGTTTGCAAGCAGCAGATTACGCGCAGAAAAAAAGGATCTCAAGAAGATC
CTTTGATCTTTTCTACGGGGTCTGACGCTCAGTGGAACGAAAACTCACGTTAAGGGATTTTGGTCATGAG
ATTATCAAAAAGGATCTTCACCTAGATCCTTTTAAATTAAAAATGAAGTTTTAAATCAATCTAAAGTATA
TATGAGTAAACTTGGTCTGACAGTTACCAATGCTTAATCAGTGAGGCACCTATCTCAGCGATCTGTCTAT
TTCGTTCATCCATAGTTGCCTGACTCCCCGTCGTGTAGATAACTACGATACGGGAGGGCTTACCATCTGG
CCCCAGTGCTGCAATGATACCGCGAGACCCACGCTCACCGGCTCCAGATTTATCAGCAATAAACCAGCCA
GCCGGAAGGGCCGAGCGCAGAAGTGGTCCTGCAACTTTATCCGCCTCCATCCAGTCTATTAATTGTTGCC
GGGAAGCTAGAGTAAGTAGTTCGCCAGTTAATAGTTTGCGCAACGTTGTTGCCATTGCTACAGGCATCGT
GGTGTCACGCTCGTCGTTTGGTATGGCTTCATTCAGCTCCGGTTCCCAACGATCAAGGCGAGTTACATGA
TCCCCCATGTTGTGCAAAAAAGCGGTTAGCTCCTTCGGTCCTCCGATCGTTGTCAGAAGTAAGTTGGCCG
CAGTGTTATCACTCATGGTTATGGCAGCACTGCATAATTCTCTTACTGTCATGCCATCCGTAAGATGCTT
TTCTGTGACTGGTGAGTACTCAACCAAGTCATTCTGAGAATAGTGTATGCGGCGACCGAGTTGCTCTTGC
CCGGCGTCAATACGGGATAATACCGCGCCACATAGCAGAACTTTAAAAGTGCTCATCATTGGAAAACGTT
CTTCGGGGCGAAAACTCTCAAGGATCTTACCGCTGTTGAGATCCAGTTCGATGTAACCCACTCGTGCACC
CAACTGATCTTCAGCATCTTTTACTTTCACCAGCGTTTCTGGGTGAGCAAAAACAGGAAGGCAAAATGCC
GCAAAAAAGGGAATAAGGGCGACACGGAAATGTTGAATACTCATACTCTTCCTTTTTCAATATTATTGAA
GCATTTATCAGGGTTATTGTCTCATGAGCGGATACATATTTGAATGTATTTAGAAAAATAAACAAATAGG
GGTTCCGCGCACATTTCCCCGAAAAGTGCCAC
