>Addgene plasmid #72666 | pKLV2.2-h7SKgRNA5(SapI)-hU6gRNA5(BbsI)-PGKpuroBFP-W | addgene partial sequence | sequence record 135853 | MSCV_C_rev2 5'-ggccagaggccacttgtgtagcgcc-3'
CCAGCGGGGCTGCTAAAGCGCATGCTCCAGACTGCCTTGGGAAAAGCGCCTCCCCTACCCGGTAGAATTG
GATCCAAAAAAAGCACCGACTCGGTGCCACTTTTTCAAGTTGATAACGGACTAGCCTTATTTAAACTTGC
TATGCTGTTTCCAGCATAGCTCTTAAACGTGTCTTCTCGAAGACCCGGTGTTTCGTCCTTTCCACAAGAT
ATATAAAGCCAAGAAATCGAAATACTTTCAAGTTACGGTAAGCATATGATAGTCCATTTTAAAACATAAT
TTTAAAACTGCAAACTACCCAAGAAATTATTACTTTCTACGTCACGTATTTTGTACTAATATCTTTGTGT
TTACAGTCAAATTAATTCTAATTATCTCTCTAACAGCCTTGTATCGTATATGCAAATATGAAGGAATCAT
GGGAAATAGGCCCTCTTCCTGCCCGACCTTGGACGCGTGAGTGTGAAACAGTTCGGCTAAAAAAAGCACC
GACTCGGTGCCACTTTTTCAAGTTGATAACGGACTAGCCTTATTTAAACTTGCTATGCTGTTTCCAGCAT
AGCTCTTAAACCGAAGAGCGATCGCTCTTCCGAGGTACCCAAGCGGCGCACAAGCTATATAAACCTGAAG
GAAGTCTCAACTTTACACTTAGGTCAAGTTGCTTATCGTACTAGAGCTTCAGCAGGAAATTTAACTAAAA
TCTAATTTAACCAGCATAGCAAATATCATTTATTCCCAAAATGCTAAAGTTTGAGATAAACGGACTTGAT
TTCCGGCTGTTTTGACACTATCCAGAATGCCTTGCAGATGGGTGGGGCATGCTAAATACTGCAGACGCGT
AGGGCCCGGTACTAACCAAACTGGATCTCTGCTGTCCCTGTAATAAACCCGAAAATTTTGAATTTTTGTA
ATTTGTTTTTGTAATTCTTTAGTTTGTATGTCTGT
