>Addgene plasmid #72666 | pKLV2.2-h7SKgRNA5(SapI)-hU6gRNA5(BbsI)-PGKpuroBFP-W | addgene partial sequence | sequence record 135854 | Futet-R 5'-CAAAGGCATTAAAGCAGCGT-3'
AGGAGCAACATAGTTAAGAATACCAGTCAATCTTTCACAAATTTTGTAATCCAGAGGTTGAGCGGCCGCT
CAATTAAGCTTGTGCCCCAGTTTGCTAGGGAGGTCGCAGTATCTGGCCACTGCCACCTCGTGCTGCTCGA
CGTAGGTCTCGTTGTTGGCCTCCTTGATTCTTTCCAGTCTGTAGTCCACATAGTAGACGCCAGGCATCTT
GAGGTTCTTAGCGGGTTTCTTGGATCTATATGTGGTCTTGATGTTTGCGATCAGATGGCTCCCGCCCACG
AGCTTCAGGGCCATGTCGTTTCTGCCTTCCAGGCCGCCGTCAGCGGGGTACAGCGTCTCGGTGAAGGCCT
CCCAGCCGAGTGTTTTCTTCTGCATCACAGGGCCGTTGGATGTGAAGTTCACCCCTCTGATCTTGACGTT
GTAGATGAGGCAGCCGTCCTGGAGGCTGGTGTCCTGGGTAGCGGTCAGCACGCCCCCGTCCTCGTATGTG
GTGACTCTCTCCCATGTGAAGCCCTCAGGGAAGGACTGCTTGAAGAAGTCGGGGATGCCCTGGGTGTGGT
TGATGAAGGTCTTGCTGCCGTAGAGGAAGCTAGTAGCCAGGATGTCGAAGGCGAAGGGGAGAGGGCCGCC
CTCGACCACCTTGATTCTCATGGTCTGGGTGCCCTCGTAGGGCTTGCCTTCGCCCTCGGATGTGCACTTG
AAGTGATGGTTGTCCACGGTGCCCTCCATGTACAGCTTCATGTGCATGTTCTCCTTAATCAGCTCGCTCA
TTGGGCCAGGATTCTCCTCCACGTCACCGCATGTTAGGAGACTTCCTCTGCCCTCTCCTCCGGACCCGCC
GCCGGCACCGGGCTTGCGGGTCATGCACCAGGTGCGCGGTCCTTCGGGCACCTCGACGTCGGCGGTGACG
GTGAAGCCGAGCCGCTCGTA
