>Addgene plasmid #72666 | pKLV2.2-h7SKgRNA5(SapI)-hU6gRNA5(BbsI)-PGKpuroBFP-W | addgene partial sequence | sequence record 135855 | mPGK-F 5'-cattctgcacgcttcaaaag-3'
GTTCTCCTCTTCCTCATCTCCGGGCCTTTCGACCTGCATCCATCTAGATCTCGAGCAGCTGAAGCTTACC
ATGACCGAGTACAAGCCCACGGTGCGCCTCGCCACCCGCGACGACGTCCCCAGGGCCGTACGCACCCTCG
CCGCCGCGTTCGCCGACTACCCCGCCACGCGCCACACCGTCGATCCGGACCGCCACATCGAGCGGGTCAC
CGAGCTGCAAGAACTCTTCCTCACGCGCGTCGGGCTCGACATCGGCAAGGTGTGGGTCGCGGACGACGGC
GCCGCGGTGGCGGTCTGGACCACGCCGGAGAGCGTCGAAGCGGGGGCGGTGTTCGCCGAGATCGGCCCGC
GCATGGCCGAGTTGAGCGGTTCCCGGCTGGCCGCGCAGCAACAGATGGAAGGCCTCCTGGCGCCGCACCG
GCCCAAGGAGCCCGCGTGGTTCCTGGCCACCGTCGGCGTCTCGCCCGACCACCAGGGCAAGGGTCTGGGC
AGCGCCGTCGTGCTCCCCGGAGTGGAGGCGGCCGAGCGCGCCGGGGTGCCCGCCTTCCTGGAGACCTCCG
CGCCCCGCAACCTCCCCTTCTACGAGCGGCTCGGCTTCACCGTCACCGCCGACGTCGAGGTGCCCGAAGG
ACCGCGCACCTGGTGCATGACCCGCAAGCCCGGTGCCGGCGGCGGGTCCGGAGGAGAGGGCAGAGGAAGT
CTCCTAACATGCGGTGACGTGGAGGAGAATCCTGGCCCAATGAGCGAGCTGATTAAGGAGAACATGCACA
TGAAGCTGTACATGGAGGGCACCGTGGACAACCATCACTTCAAGTGCACATCCGAGGGCGAAGGCAAGCC
CTACGAGGGCACCCAGACCATGAGAATCAAGGTGGTCGAGGGCGGCC
